>Addgene plasmid #29790 | HP0421_(7-383)_pET21a | addgene partial sequence | sequence record 45054 | T7 5'-TAATACGACTCACTATAGGG-3'
AATAATTTTGTTTAACTTTAAGAAGGAGATATACATATGGTGGATAGTTTTAAAGACACCAGTAATGGCA
CTTCTATGACAGCGTTTCGTTTTTTTGAAGCGCTGAAAAAAAGAGGGCATGTGATGAGAGTGGTCGCCCC
TCATGTGGATAATTTAGGGAGTGAAGAAGAGGGGTATTACAACCTTAAAGAGCGCTACATCCCCCTAGTT
ACAGAAATTTCACACAAACAACACATCCTTTTTGCTAAACCCGATGAAAAAATCTTAAGAAAGGCTTTTA
AGGGAGCGGATATGATCCATACTTATTTGCCTTTTTTGCTAGAAAAAACAGCCGTAAAAATCGCGCGAGA
AATGCAAGTGCCTTATATTGGCTCTTTCCATTTACAGCCAGAGCATATTTCTTATAACATGAAATTGGGG
TGGTTTTCTTGGTTCAACATGATGCTTTTTTCGTGGTTTAAATCTTCGCATTACCGCTATATCCACCATA
TCCATTGCCCGTCAAAATTCATTGTAGAAGAATTAGAAAAATACAACTATGGAGGGAAAAAATACGCTAT
TTCTAACGGCTTTGATCCCATGTTTAGATTTGAACACCCGCAAAAAAGCCTTTTTGACACCACACCCTTT
AAAATCGCTATGGTAGGACGCTATTCTAATGAAAAAAATCAAAGCGTTTTAATCAAAGCGGTTGCTTTAA
GCAAATACAAACAAGATATTGTATTATTGCTCAAAGGCAAAGGGCCTGATGAGAAAAAAATCAAACTTTT
AGCCCAAAAACTAGGCGTAAAAGCGGAGTTTGGGTTTGTCAATTCCAA
