>Addgene plasmid #29790 | HP0421_(7-383)_pET21a | addgene partial sequence | sequence record 45055 | T7-term
TTCGGGCTTTGTTAGCAGCCGGATCTCAGTGGTGGTGGTGGTGGTGCTCGAGATGGGGGTTATTTTTAAA
ATCTCTGATCGCTTCTTCATAAACTTTTTCAATTTGAATGACTGAATTTTCTAAAGTGTAATTTAAAGCG
CTTTTAGCGTATTCGTTTTGCATCCTTTCTCTTTCAAGCTTGTTTTCTAACCACCAATCTATTTTAGCGC
TCAAATCTTTAGCGTTATTAGGTTCAAATAGCGATCGTTCATCTAGCGCAAATTGCCTGGTCGCGCTTAA
AGGGCTATTAGCGATAACAGGCACAATCCCCACGCTAATGGCCTCTAAGCACGCAATCGCTTCGCTTTCC
ACATTGGCTGCATGCACATAAAGGGTGCAAGTTTTTAAGATCTCTAACAATTCATTGGAATTGACAAACC
CAAACTCCGCTTTTACGCCTAGTTTTTGGGCTAAAAGTTTGATTTTTTTCTCATCAGGCCCTTTGCCTTT
GAGCAATAATACAATATCTTGTTTGTATTTGCTTAAAGCAACCGCTTTGATTAAAACGCTTTGATTTTTT
TCATTAGAATAGCGTCCTACCATAGCGATTTTAAAGGGTGTGGTGTCAAAAAGGCTTTTTTGCGGGTGTT
CAAATCTAAACATGGGATCAAAGCCGTTAGAAATAGCGTATTTTTTCCCTCCATAGTTGTATTTTTCTAA
TTCTTCTACAATGAATTTTGACGGGCAATGGATATGGTGGATATAGCGGTAATGCGAAGATTTAAACCAC
GAAAAAAGCATCATGTTGAACCAAGAAAACCACCCCAATTTCATGTTATAAGAAATATGCTCTGGCTGTA
AATG
