[The description below was written by a language model from this plasmid's Addgene catalogue record.]
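Description:
HP0421_(7-383)_pET21a is a bacterial expression plasmid built on the pET21a backbone (about 5 kb without insert), carrying a truncated form of the Helicobacter pylori gene hp0421, which encodes cholesterol-alpha-glucosyltransferase. The 1131 bp insert corresponds to residues 7–383 of the protein, with amino acids 1–6 at the N-terminus and 384–389 at the C-terminus deleted. It was cloned between the NdeI and XhoI sites, both of which remain intact. Cloning through NdeI places the start codon at the vector's own translation initiation position, and the XhoI junction reads in frame into the backbone-encoded C-terminal His tag, so the product is a C-terminally His-tagged protein suited to immobilised metal affinity purification.

The plasmid is selected with ampicillin and is listed as low copy, with DH5alpha recorded as the propagation strain. No feature table is supplied, so individual regulatory elements are not annotated. However, pET21a-series vectors generally drive expression from a T7 promoter under lac operator control, which requires a host supplying T7 RNA polymerase for protein production. The listing of a T7 primer for sequencing the 5′ end is consistent with this arrangement. The record does not state a specific purpose. A construct with short trimmed termini and a purification tag is typical of recombinant overexpression in E. coli for biochemical or structural characterisation of the enzyme, which in H. pylori glucosylates cholesterol.
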