Addgene plasmid #29790: HP0421_(7-383)_pET21a
Depositing lab: SeWon Suh. Depositing organization: Seoul National University.
Backbone
  Vector backbone: pET21a
  Backbone size w/o insert (bp): 5000
  Vector type: Bacterial Expression
Growth in bacteria
  Bacterial resistance: Ampicillin, 100 μg/mL
  Growth temperature: 37°C
  Growth strain: DH5alpha
  Copy number: Low Copy
Gene/Insert
  Gene/Insert name: hp0421 (alt name: cholesterol-alpha-glucosyltransferase)
  Species: H. pylori
  Insert size (bp): 1131
  Mutation: deleted amino acids 1-6 and 384-389
  GenBank ID: AAD07485
  Entrez Gene: HP0421
  Tag / fusion protein: His (C terminal on backbone)
  Cloning method: Restriction Enzyme; 5′ cloning site NdeI (not destroyed); 3′ cloning site XhoI (not destroyed)
  Sequencing primers: 5′ T7
Terms and licenses: Academic/Nonprofit Terms; Industry Terms: Not Available to Industry
How to cite: HP0421_(7-383)_pET21a was a gift from SeWon Suh (Addgene plasmid # 29790 ; http://n2t.net/addgene:29790 ; RRID:Addgene_29790)
